Addgene plasmid #197684: vYM141_phiC31_nTRE-pEF1s(orig)(CC793)-H2B-citrine
Purpose: "pEF1s(orig)" reporter plasmid, with CpG793 mutated to CC
Depositing lab: Michael Elowitz. Depositing organization: California Institute of Technology. Publication: Tuning Methylation-Dependent Silencing Dynamics by Synthetic Modulation of CpG Density. Ma Y, Budde MW, Zhu J, Elowitz MB. ACS Synth Biol. 2023 Aug 12. doi: 10.1021/acssynbio.3c00078. PubMed 37572041.
Backbone
  Vector backbone: PhiC31
  Backbone size w/o insert (bp): 4300
  Total vector size (bp): 6200
  Vector type: Mammalian Expression, Synthetic Biology
  Selectable markers: Neomycin (select with G418)
Growth in bacteria
  Bacterial resistance: Ampicillin, 100 μg/mL
  Growth temperature: 37°C
  Growth strain: DH5alpha
  Copy number: High Copy
Gene/Insert
  Gene/Insert name: pEF1s-H2B-Citrine
  Species: Synthetic
  Insert size (bp): 1900
Terms and licenses: Academic/Nonprofit Terms; Industry Terms: Not Available to Industry
Depositor comments: R129P mutation in the H2B-citrine ORF will not affect plasmid function. Please visit https://doi.org/10.1101/2023.05.30.542205 for bioRxiv preprint.
How to cite: vYM141_phiC31_nTRE-pEF1s(orig)(CC793)-H2B-citrine was a gift from Michael Elowitz (Addgene plasmid # 197684 ; http://n2t.net/addgene:197684 ; RRID:Addgene_197684)
