[The description below was written by a language model from this plasmid's Addgene catalogue record and pLannotate feature annotations shown in this document.]
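Description:
vYM141_phiC31_nTRE-pEF1s(orig)(CC793)-H2B-citrine is a roughly 6.2 kb mammalian reporter plasmid built on a φC31 integration backbone and used in synthetic-biology studies of methylation-dependent gene silencing. It is maintained in E. coli as a high-copy plasmid through a ColE1/pUC-type origin and an ampicillin resistance gene (β-lactamase with its own promoter). For mammalian cells it carries a φC31 attB site, which allows φC31 integrase to insert the plasmid at a compatible att site in the genome. A NeoR/KanR coding sequence with a bGH polyadenylation signal lies just downstream of attB. No promoter is annotated directly upstream of it, so the record does not show how G418 resistance is driven. Tandem SV40 polyadenylation signals sit upstream of attB.

The payload is a fluorescent reporter cassette of about 1.9 kb. An array of tet operator sequences (the "nTRE" of the name, detected as several TRE and tetO fragments) lies immediately upstream of a short EF-1α promoter, which consists of the human EF-1α core promoter followed by a truncated HTLV-1 5' LTR segment. The operators provide docking sites for TetR-family fusion proteins next to the promoter, although the record does not specify which effectors are recruited. The promoter drives human histone H2B fused to Citrine, a yellow fluorescent protein, giving a nuclear, chromatin-bound signal. The transcript ends in an SV40 small t intron fragment and an SV40 poly(A) signal.

This version is the "pEF1s(orig)" reporter with a single CpG, designated CpG793, changed to CC. It is thus a variant for testing how CpG content influences silencing dynamics. The depositor notes an R129P substitution in the H2B-citrine reading frame that is stated not to affect function.
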