Features (pLannotate 1.2.2; 28 found; start..end, strand, type, name):
     77..665     +  rep_origin     ori: high-copy-number ColE1/pMB1/pBR322/pUC origin of replication
    743..826     +  CDS            large T antigen (fragment): large T antigen from SV40 (simian virus 40)
    849..983     +  polyA_signal   SV40 poly(A) signal: SV40 polyadenylation signal
    980..1063    +  CDS            large T antigen (fragment): large T antigen from SV40 (simian virus 40)
   1086..1207    +  polyA_signal   SV40 poly(A) signal: SV40 polyadenylation signal
   1244..1313    +  protein_bind   attB: attB site for the φC31 integrase (Groth et al., 2000) phage φC31 integrase
   1502..1522    -  misc_feature   MCS (fragment): pBluescript multiple cloning site
   1579..2382    +  CDS            NeoR/KanR: aminoglycoside phosphotransferase from Tn5; aph(3')-II (or nptII); confers resistance to neomycin, kanamycin, and G418 (Geneticin®)
   2420..2531    +  polyA_signal   bGH poly(A) signal: bovine growth hormone polyadenylation signal
   2648..2669    +  promoter       SV40 promoter (fragment): SV40 enhancer and early promoter
   2710..2735    +  promoter       tight TRE promoter (fragment): Tet-responsive promoter PTight, consisting of seven tet operator sequences followed by the minimal CMV promoter
   2752..2771    +  promoter       tight TRE promoter (fragment): Tet-responsive promoter PTight, consisting of seven tet operator sequences followed by the minimal CMV promoter
   2789..2807    +  protein_bind   tet operator: tetO; bacterial operator O2 for the tetR and tetA genes tetracycline repressor TetR
   2825..2847    +  promoter       PLtetO-1 promoter (fragment): modified phage lambda PL promoter with tet operator sites (Lutz and Bujard, 1997)
   2860..2880    +  promoter       tight TRE promoter (fragment): Tet-responsive promoter PTight, consisting of seven tet operator sequences followed by the minimal CMV promoter
   2947..3158    +  promoter       EF-1α core promoter: core promoter for human elongation factor EF-1α
   3171..3439    +  LTR            5' LTR (truncated): truncated 5' long terminal repeat (LTR) from human T-cell leukemia virus (HTLV) type 1
   3481..3516    +  misc_feature   MCS (fragment): pBluescript multiple cloning site
   3523..3900    +  CDS            H2B: human histone H2B; HIST1H2BJ
   3925..4641    +  CDS            Citrine: Citrine is a basic (constitutively fluorescent) yellow fluorescent protein published in 2001, derived from Aequorea victoria. It has moderate acid sensitivity.
   4645..4671    +  misc_feature   MCS (fragment): pBluescript multiple cloning site
   4693..4711    -  promoter       T7 promoter: promoter for bacteriophage T7 RNA polymerase
   4721..4760    +  CDS            lacZα (fragment): LacZα fragment of β-galactosidase; lacZ fragment
   4770..4825    +  intron         small t intron (fragment): SV40 (simian virus 40) small t antigen intron
   4825..4962    +  CDS            large T antigen (fragment): large T antigen from SV40 (simian virus 40)
   4985..5106    +  polyA_signal   SV40 poly(A) signal: SV40 polyadenylation signal
   5132..5195    +  promoter       AmpR promoter: bla
   5196..6056    +  CDS            AmpR: β-lactamase; bla; confers resistance to ampicillin, carbenicillin, and related antibiotics
>Addgene plasmid #197684 | vYM141_phiC31_nTRE-pEF1s(orig)(CC793)-H2B-citrine | addgene full sequence | sequence record 386605 | Addgene NGS Result
TCATGACCAAAATCCCTTAACGTGAGTTTTCGTTCCACTGAGCGTCAGACCCCGTAGAAAAGATCAAAGG
ATCTTCTTGAGATCCTTTTTTTCTGCGCGTAATCTGCTGCTTGCAAACAAAAAAACCACCGCTACCAGCG
GTGGTTTGTTTGCCGGATCAAGAGCTACCAACTCTTTTTCCGAAGGTAACTGGCTTCAGCAGAGCGCAGA
TACCAAATACTGTTCTTCTAGTGTAGCCGTAGTTAGGCCACCACTTCAAGAACTCTGTAGCACCGCCTAC
ATACCTCGCTCTGCTAATCCTGTTACCAGTGGCTGCTGCCAGTGGCGATAAGTCGTGTCTTACCGGGTTG
GACTCAAGACGATAGTTACCGGATAAGGCGCAGCGGTCGGGCTGAACGGGGGGTTCGTGCACACAGCCCA
GCTTGGAGCGAACGACCTACACCGAACTGAGATACCTACAGCGTGAGCTATGAGAAAGCGCCACGCTTCC
CGAAGGGAGAAAGGCGGACAGGTATCCGGTAAGCGGCAGGGTCGGAACAGGAGAGCGCACGAGGGAGCTT
CCAGGGGGAAACGCCTGGTATCTTTATAGTCCTGTCGGGTTTCGCCACCTCTGACTTGAGCGTCGATTTT
TGTGATGCTCGTCAGGGGGGCGGAGCCTATGGAAAAACGCCAGCAACGCGGCCTTTTTACGGTTCCTGGC
CTTTTGCTGGCCTTTTGCTCACATGTTCTTTCCTGCGGTACCGATCATAATCAGCCATACCACATTTGTA
GAGGTTTTACTTGCTTTAAAAAACCTCCCACACCTCCCCCTGAACCTGAAACATAAAATGAATGCAATTG
TTGTTGTTAACTTGTTTATTGCAGCTTATAATGGTTACAAATAAAGCAATAGCATCACAAATTTCACAAA
TAAAGCATTTTTTTCACTGCATTCTAGTTGTGGTTTGTCCAAACTCATCAATGTATCTTATCATGTCTGG
ATCATAATCAGCCATACCACATTTGTAGAGGTTTTACTTGCTTTAAAAAACCTCCCACACCTCCCCCTGA
ACCTGAAACATAAAATGAATGCAATTGTTGTTGTTAACTTGTTTATTGCAGCTTATAATGGTTACAAATA
AAGCAATAGCATCACAAATTTCACAAATAAAGCATTTTTTTCACTGCATTCTAGTTGTGGTTTGTCCAAA
CTCATCAATGTATCTTATCATGTCTGCTCGAGGTCGACGATGTAGGTCACGGTCTCGAAGCCGCGGTGCG
GGTGCCAGGGCGTGCCCTTGGGCTCCCCGGGCGCGTACTCCACCTCACCCATCTGGTCCATCATGATGAA
CGGGTCGAGGTGGCGGTAGTTGATCCCGGCGAACGCGCGGCGCACCGGGAAGCCCTCGCCCTCGAAACCG
CTGGGCGCGGTGGTCACGGTGAGCACGGGACGTGCGACGGCGTCGGCGGGTGCGGATACGCGGGGCAGCG
TCAGCGGGTTCTCGACGGTCACGGCGGGCATGTCGACGGTATCGATAAGCTTACGCGTGCTAGCGCATGC
AGATCTACTAGTCGGCCGGATAAAGATATCAACTCGAGATGGGATCGGCCATTGAACAAGATGGATTGCA
CGCAGGTTCTCCGGCCGCTTGGGTGGAGAGGCTATTCGGCTATGACTGGGCACAACAGACAATCGGCTGC
TCTGATGCCGCCGTGTTCCGGCTGTCAGCGCAGGGGCGCCCGGTTCTTTTTGTCAAGACCGACCTGTCCG
GTGCCCTGAATGAACTGCAGGACGAGGCAGCGCGGCTATCGTGGCTGGCCACGACGGGCGTTCCTTGCGC
AGCTGTGCTCGACGTTGTCACTGAAGCGGGAAGGGACTGGCTGCTATTGGGCGAAGTGCCGGGGCAGGAT
CTCCTGTCATCTCACCTTGCTCCTGCCGAGAAAGTATCCATCATGGCTGATGCAATGCGGCGGCTGCATA
CGCTTGATCCGGCTACCTGCCCATTCGACCACCAAGCGAAACATCGCATCGAGCGAGCACGTACTCGGAT
GGAAGCCGGTCTTGTCGATCAGGATGATCTGGACGAAGAGCATCAGGGGCTCGCGCCAGCCGAACTGTTC
GCCAGGCTCAAGGCGCGCATGCCCGACGGCGATGATCTCGTCGTGACCCATGGCGATGCCTGCTTGCCGA
ATATCATGGTGGAAAATGGCCGCTTTTCTGGATTCATCGACTGTGGCCGGCTGGGTGTGGCGGACCGCTA
TCAGGACATAGCGTTGGCTACCCGTGATATTGCTGAAGAGCTTGGCGGCGAATGGGCTGACCGCTTCCTC
GTGCTTTACGGTATCGCCGCTCCCGATTCGCAGCGCATCGCCTTCTATCGCCTTCTTGACGAGTTCTTCT
GAGGGGATCAATTCTCTAGAGCTCGCTGATCAGCCTCGACTGTGCCTTCTAGTTGCCAGCCATCTGTTGT
TTGCCCCTCCCCCGTGCCTTCCTTGACCCTGGAAGGTGCCACTCCCACTGTCCTTTCCTAATAAAATGAG
GAAATTGCATCGCATTGTCTGAGTAGGTGTCATTCTATTCTGGGGGGTGGGGTGGGGCAGGACAGCAAGG
GGGAGGATTGGGAAGAGAATAGCAGGCATGCTGGGGATGCGGTGGGCTCTATGGCTTCTGAGGCGGAAAG
AACCAGCTGGGGGCTAGCAAAGCCTAGGAACAGCTGCATATAGCACTGCAGTTTACTCCCTATCAGTGAT
AGAGAGTCAAAAGGCCATGCCCTCCCTATCAGTGATAGAGAGAGCAGACTCAAGGTGGTCCCTATCAGTG
ATAGAGAGATTGAGCAAGAGGGCCTCCCTATCAGTGATAGAGATTGATCCAGTCAGGGCCTCCCTATCAG
TGATAGAGAAGCTATGTGCAGGTAGGGCTGTACAGTGGGAATGCATGGATCTGCGATCGCTCCGGTGCCC
GTCAGTGGGCAGAGCGCACATCGCCCACAGTCCCCGAGAAGTTGGGGGGAGGGGTCGGCAATTGAACCGG
TGCCTAGAGAAGGTGGCGCGGGGTAAACTGGGAAAGTGATGTCGTGTACTGGCTCCGCCTTTTTCCCGAG
GGTGGGGGAGAACCGTATATAAGTGCAGTAGTCGCCCTGAACGTTCTTTTTCGCAACGGGTTTGCCGCCA
GAACACAGCTGAAGCTTCGAGGGGCTCGCATCTCTCCTTCACGCGCCCGCCGCCCTACCTGAGGCCGCCA
TCCACGCCGGTTGAGTCGCGTTCTGCCGCCTCCCGCCTGTGGTGCCTCCTGAACTGCGTCCGCCGTCTAG
GTAAGTTTAAAGCTCAGGTCGAGACCGGGCCTTTGTCCGGCGCTCCCTTGGAGCCTACCTAGACTCAGCC
GGCTCTCCACGCTTTGCCTGACCCTGCTTGCTCAACTCTACGTCTTTGTTTCGTTTTCTGTTCTGCGCCG
TTACAGATCCAAGCTGTGACCGGCGCCTACGCGGCCGCTCTAGCCCGGGCGGATCCCCCGGGCTGCAGGA
ATTCGATATCAAGCTTGCCACCATGCCAGAGCCAGCGAAGTCTGCTCCCGCCCCGAAAAAGGGCTCCAAG
AAGGCGGTGACTAAGGCGCAGAAGAAAGGCGGCAAGAAGCGCAAGCGCAGCCGCAAGGAGAGCTATTCCA
TCTATGTGTACAAGGTTCTGAAGCAGGTCCACCCTGACACCGGCATTTCGTCCAAGGCCATGGGCATCAT
GAATTCGTTTGTGAACGACATTTTCGAGCGCATCGCAGGTGAGGCTTCCCGCCTGGCGCATTACAACAAG
CGCTCGACCATCACCTCCAGGGAGATCCAGACGGCCGTGCGCCTGCTGCTGCCTGGGGAGTTGGCCAAGC
ACGCCGTGTCCGAGGGTACTAAGGCCATCACCAAGTACACCAGCGCTAAGGATCCCCCGGTACCGGTCGC
CACCATGGTGAGCAAGGGCGAGGAGCTGTTCACCGGGGTGGTGCCCATCCTGGTCGAGCTGGACGGCGAC
GTAAACGGCCACAAGTTCAGCGTGTCCGGCGAGGGCGAGGGCGATGCCACCTACGGCAAGCTGACCCTGA
AGTTCATCTGCACCACCGGCAAGCTGCCCGTGCCCTGGCCCACCCTCGTGACCACCTTCGGCTACGGCCT
GATGTGCTTCGCCCGCTACCCCGACCACATGAAGCAGCACGACTTCTTCAAGTCCGCCATGCCCGAAGGC
TACGTCCAGGAGCGCACCATCTTCTTCAAGGACGACGGCAACTACAAGACCCGCGCCGAGGTGAAGTTCG
AGGGCGACACCCTGGTGAACCGCATCGAGCTGAAGGGCATCGACTTCAAGGAGGACGGCAACATCCTGGG
GCACAAGCTGGAGTACAACTACAACAGCCACAACGTCTATATCATGGCCGACAAGCAGAAGAACGGCATC
AAGGTGAACTTCAAGATCCGCCACAACATCGAGGACGGCAGCGTGCAGCTCGCCGACCACTACCAGCAGA
ACACCCCCATCGGCGACGGCCCCGTGCTGCTGCCCGACAACCACTACCTGAGCTACCAGTCCGCCCTGAG
CAAAGACCCCAACGAGAAGCGCGATCACATGGTCCTGCTGGAGTTCGTGACCGCCGCCGGGATCACTCTC
GGCATGGACGAGCTGTACAAGTAGGTCGACCTCGAGGGGGGGCCCGGTACCAGGTAAGTGTACCCAATTC
GCCCTATAGTGAGTCGTATTACAATTCACTCGATCGCCCTTCCCAACAGTTGCGCAGCCTGAATGGCGAA
TGGAGATCCAATTTTTAAGTGTATAATGTGTTAAACTACTGATTCTAATTGTTTGTGTATTTTAGATTCA
CAGTCCCAAGGCTCATTTCAGGCCCCTCAGTCCTCACAGTCTGTTCATGATCATAATCAGCCATACCACA
TTTGTAGAGGTTTTACTTGCTTTAAAAAACCTCCCACACCTCCCCCTGAACCTGAAACATAAAATGAATG
CAATTGTTGTTGTTAACTTGTTTATTGCAGCTTATAATGGTTACAAATAAAGCAATAGCATCACAAATTT
CACAAATAAAGCATTTTTTTCACTGCATTCTAGTTGTGGTTTGTCCAAACTCATCAATGTATCTTAACGC
GTAAATTGTAAGCGTCTCAAATATGTATCCGCTCATGAGACAATAACCCTGATAAATGCTTCAATAATAT
TGAAAAAGGAAGAGTATGAGTATTCAACATTTCCGTGTCGCCCTTATTCCCTTTTTTGCGGCATTTTGCC
TTCCTGTTTTTGCTCACCCAGAAACGCTGGTGAAAGTAAAAGATGCTGAAGATCAGTTGGGTGCACGAGT
GGGTTACATCGAACTGGATCTCAACAGCGGTAAGATCCTTGAGAGTTTTCGCCCCGAAGAACGTTTTCCA
ATGATGAGCACTTTTAAAGTTCTGCTATGTGGCGCGGTATTATCCCGTATTGACGCCGGGCAAGAGCAAC
TCGGTCGCCGCATACACTATTCTCAGAATGACTTGGTTGAGTACTCACCAGTCACAGAAAAGCATCTTAC
GGATGGCATGACAGTAAGAGAATTATGCAGTGCTGCCATAACCATGAGTGATAACACTGCGGCCAACTTA
CTTCTGACAACGATCGGAGGACCGAAGGAGCTAACCGCTTTTTTGCACAACATGGGGGATCATGTAACTC
GCCTTGATCGTTGGGAACCGGAGCTGAATGAAGCCATACCAAACGACGAGCGTGACACCACGATGCCTGT
AGCAATGGCAACAACGTTGCGCAAACTATTAACTGGCGAACTACTTACTCTAGCTTCCCGGCAACAATTA
ATAGACTGGATGGAGGCGGATAAAGTTGCAGGACCACTTCTGCGCTCGGCCCTTCCGGCTGGCTGGTTTA
TTGCTGATAAATCTGGAGCCGGTGAGCGTGGGTCTCGCGGTATCATTGCAGCACTGGGGCCAGATGGTAA
GCCCTCCCGTATCGTAGTTATCTACACGACGGGGAGTCAGGCAACTATGGATGAACGAAATAGACAGATC
GCTGAGATAGGTGCCTCACTGATTAAGCATTGGTAACTGTCAGACCAAGTTTACTCATATATACTTTAGA
TTGATTTAAAACTTCATTTTTAATTTAAAAGGATCTAGGTGAAGATCCTTTTTGATAATC
